Addgene plasmid #120238: pLV-EF1a-V5-Mfsd10
Purpose: Expresses V5-tagged Mfsd10 in lentiviral vector
Depositing lab: Larry Gerace. Depositing organization: Scripps California (The Scripps Research Institute). Publication: Identification of new transmembrane proteins concentrated at the nuclear envelope using organellar proteomics of mesenchymal cells. Cheng LC, Baboo S, Lindsay C, Brusman L, Martinez-Bartolome S, Tapia O, Zhang X, Yates JR 3rd, Gerace L. Nucleus. 2019 Dec;10(1):126-143. doi: 10.1080/19491034.2019.1618175. PubMed 31142202.
Backbone
  Vector backbone: pLV-EF1a-IRES-Puro
  Vector type: Lentiviral
  Selectable markers: Puromycin
Growth in bacteria
  Bacterial resistance: Ampicillin, 100 μg/mL
  Growth temperature: 30°C
  Growth strain: NEB Stable
  Copy number: High Copy
Gene/Insert
  Gene/Insert name: Mfsd10
  Species: M. musculus (mouse)
  Entrez Gene: Mfsd10 (a.k.a. 0610009O03Rik, Tetran)
  Promoter: EF1a
  Tag / fusion protein: V5 (N terminal on insert)
  Cloning method: Ligation Independent Cloning
Terms and licenses: Academic/Nonprofit Terms; Industry Terms: Not Available to Industry
How to cite: pLV-EF1a-V5-Mfsd10 was a gift from Larry Gerace (Addgene plasmid # 120238 ; http://n2t.net/addgene:120238 ; RRID:Addgene_120238)
