[The description below was written by a language model from this plasmid's Addgene catalogue record and pLannotate feature annotations shown in this document.]
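Description:
pLV-EF1a-V5-Mfsd10 is an HIV-1-based lentiviral transfer plasmid, built on the pLV-EF1a-IRES-Puro backbone, that expresses mouse Mfsd10 (also known as Tetran, a major facilitator superfamily protein thought to act as an efflux pump) with an N-terminal V5 epitope tag. It is maintained in E. coli as a high-copy plasmid through a ColE1/pUC-type origin and an ampicillin resistance gene (β-lactamase). Remnants of a lac promoter/operator region and an SV40 polyadenylation signal also lie in the plasmid backbone outside the viral unit.

The viral portion is bounded by two HIV-1 LTR elements, each annotated as truncated and each preceded by nef-derived sequence. Between them are the Ψ packaging signal with an adjoining gag fragment, the Rev response element for Rev-dependent nuclear export of the genomic RNA, and the cPPT/CTS, which aids nuclear import in transduced cells. The expression cassette uses the human EF-1α core promoter with its intron A to drive a single bicistronic transcript. V5-Mfsd10 is translated first, and an EMCV IRES then directs translation of puromycin N-acetyltransferase, so puromycin selection enriches for cells that also express the tagged protein. A WPRE downstream enhances transcript stability and expression.

The two sequence records, the depositor's sequence and the repository's sequencing result, differ slightly in length and in numbering origin but show the same feature order. The associated study sought new transmembrane proteins concentrated at the nuclear envelope, which suggests that the construct was used for stable expression and V5-based detection or localisation of Mfsd10 in mammalian cells.
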