Features (pLannotate 1.2.2; 25 found; start..end, strand, type, name):
    377..634     +  LTR            5' LTR (truncated): truncated 5' long terminal repeat (LTR) from HIV-1
    681..806     +  misc_feature   HIV-1 Ψ: packaging signal of human immunodeficiency virus type 1
    790..1128    +  CDS            HIV-1 gag (fragment): gag protein from human immunodeficiency virus 1; gag
   1303..1536    +  misc_feature   RRE: The Rev response element (RRE) of HIV-1 allows for Rev-dependent mRNA export from the nucleus to the cytoplasm.
   1913..2013    +  CDS            Rev (fragment): human immunodeficiency virus 1 (HIV-1) Rev protein; rev; enhances nuclear export of unspliced and incompletely spliced viral mRNAs
   2028..2144    +  misc_feature   cPPT/CTS: central polypurine tract and central termination sequence of HIV-1
   2221..2432    +  promoter       EF-1α core promoter: core promoter for human elongation factor EF-1α
   2433..3371    +  intron         EF-1α intron A: intron upstream of the start codon of human EF-1α
   3396..3437    +  CDS            V5 tag: epitope tag from simian virus 5
   3459..4826    +  CDS            Mfsd10: MFS10_MOUSE - Also known as Tetran. Experimental evidence at protein level: Swiss-Prot protein existence level 1. Confers cellular resistance to apoptosis induced by the non- steroidal anti-inflammatory drugs indomethacin and diclofenac. May act as an efflux pump (By similarity). From Mus musculus (Mouse).
   4965..5526    +  misc_feature   IRES: internal ribosome entry site (IRES) of the encephalomyocarditis virus (EMCV)
   5529..6128    +  CDS            PuroR: puromycin N-acetyltransferase; pac from Streptomyces alboniger; confers resistance to puromycin
   6152..6740    +  misc_feature   WPRE: woodchuck hepatitis virus posttranscriptional regulatory element
   6757..6861    +  CDS            nef (fragment): NEF_HV1Z2 - Experimental evidence at protein level: Swiss-Prot protein existence level 1. Extracellular Nef protein targets CD4(+) T-lymphocytes for apoptosis by interacting with CXCR4 surface receptors. From Human immunodeficiency virus type 1 group M subtype D (isolate Z2/CDC-Z34) (HIV-1).
   6860..7276    +  CDS            nef (fragment): NEF_HV1BR - Experimental evidence at protein level: Swiss-Prot protein existence level 1. Extracellular Nef protein targets CD4(+) T-lymphocytes for apoptosis by interacting with CXCR4 surface receptors (PubMed:14990729). From Human immunodeficiency virus type 1 group M subtype B (isolate BRU/LAI) (HIV-1).
   7324..7581    +  LTR            5' LTR (truncated): truncated 5' long terminal repeat (LTR) from HIV-1
   7734..7750    -  protein_bind   lac operator: The lac repressor binds to the lac operator to inhibit transcription in E. coli. This inhibition can be relieved by adding lactose or isopropyl-β-D-thiogalactopyranoside (IPTG). lac repressor encoded by lacI
   7758..7788    -  promoter       lac promoter: promoter for the E. coli lac operon
   7803..7824    -  protein_bind   CAP binding site: CAP binding activates transcription in the presence of cAMP. E. coli catabolite activator protein
   7837..7929    -  CDS            lacI (fragment): lac repressor; lacI; The lac repressor binds to the lac operator to inhibit transcription in E. coli. This inhibition can be relieved by adding lactose or isopropyl-β-D-thiogalactopyranoside (IPTG).
   8112..8697    -  rep_origin     ori: high-copy-number ColE1/pMB1/pBR322/pUC origin of replication
   8868..9728    -  CDS            AmpR: β-lactamase; bla; confers resistance to ampicillin, carbenicillin, and related antibiotics
   9729..9833    -  promoter       AmpR promoter: bla
   9881..10015   +  polyA_signal   SV40 poly(A) signal: SV40 polyadenylation signal
  10230..329     +  CDS            nef (fragment) (across the origin): NEF_HV1BR - Experimental evidence at protein level: Swiss-Prot protein existence level 1. Extracellular Nef protein targets CD4(+) T-lymphocytes for apoptosis by interacting with CXCR4 surface receptors (PubMed:14990729). From Human immunodeficiency virus type 1 group M subtype B (isolate BRU/LAI) (HIV-1).
>Addgene plasmid #120238 | pLV-EF1a-V5-Mfsd10 | depositor full sequence | sequence record 227941 | pLV-EF1a-V5-Mfsd10 sequence 10230 bps
TGGAAGGGCTAATTCACTCCCAAAGAAGACAAGATATCCTTGATCTGTGGATCTACCACACACAAGGCTA
CTTCCCTGATTAGCAGAACTACACACCAGGGCCAGGGGTCAGATATCCACTGACCTTTGGATGGTGCTAC
AAGCTAGTACCAGTTGAGCCAGATAAGGTAGAAGAGGCCAATAAAGGAGAGAACACCAGCTTGTTACACC
CTGTGAGCCTGCATGGGATGGATGACCCGGAGAGAGAAGTGTTAGAGTGGAGGTTTGACAGCCGCCTAGC
ATTTCATCACGTGGCCCGAGAGCTGCATCCGGAGTACTTCAAGAACTGCTGATATCGAGCTTGCTACAAG
GGACTTTCCGCTGGGGACTTTCCAGGGAGGCGTGGCCTGGGCGGGACTGGGGAGTGGCGAGCCCTCAGAT
CCTGCATATAAGCAGCTGCTTTTTGCCTGTACTGGGTCTCTCTGGTTAGACCAGATCTGAGCCTGGGAGC
TCTCTGGCTAACTAGGGAACCCACTGCTTAAGCCTCAATAAAGCTTGCCTTGAGTGCTTCAAGTAGTGTG
TGCCCGTCTGTTGTGTGACTCTGGTAACTAGAGATCCCTCAGACCCTTTTAGTCAGTGTGGAAAATCTCT
AGCAGTGGCGCCCGAACAGGGACTTGAAAGCGAAAGGGAAACCAGAGGAGCTCTCTCGACGCAGGACTCG
GCTTGCTGAAGCGCGCACGGCAAGAGGCGAGGGGCGGCGACTGGTGAGTACGCCAAAAATTTTGACTAGC
GGAGGCTAGAAGGAGAGAGATGGGTGCGAGAGCGTCAGTATTAAGCGGGGGAGAATTAGATCGCGATGGG
AAAAAATTCGGTTAAGGCCAGGGGGAAAGAAAAAATATAAATTAAAACATATAGTATGGGCAAGCAGGGA
GCTAGAACGATTCGCAGTTAATCCTGGCCTGTTAGAAACATCAGAAGGCTGTAGACAAATACTGGGACAG
CTACAACCATCCCTTCAGACAGGATCAGAAGAACTTAGATCATTATATAATACAGTAGCAACCCTCTATT
GTGTGCATCAAAGGATAGAGATAAAAGACACCAAGGAAGCTTTAGACAAGATAGAGGAAGAGCAAAACAA
AAGTAAGACCACCGCACAGCAAGCGGCCGGCCGCTGATCTTCAGACCTGGAGGAGGAGATATGAGGGACA
ATTGGAGAAGTGAATTATATAAATATAAAGTAGTAAAAATTGAACCATTAGGAGTAGCACCCACCAAGGC
AAAGAGAAGAGTGGTGCAGAGAGAAAAAAGAGCAGTGGGAATAGGAGCTTTGTTCCTTGGGTTCTTGGGA
GCAGCAGGAAGCACTATGGGCGCAGCGTCAATGACGCTGACGGTACAGGCCAGACAATTATTGTCTGGTA
TAGTGCAGCAGCAGAACAATTTGCTGAGGGCTATTGAGGCGCAACAGCATCTGTTGCAACTCACAGTCTG
GGGCATCAAGCAGCTCCAGGCAAGAATCCTGGCTGTGGAAAGATACCTAAAGGATCAACAGCTCCTGGGG
ATTTGGGGTTGCTCTGGAAAACTCATTTGCACCACTGCTGTGCCTTGGAATGCTAGTTGGAGTAATAAAT
CTCTGGAACAGATTTGGAATCACACGACCTGGATGGAGTGGGACAGAGAAATTAACAATTACACAAGCTT
AATACACTCCTTAATTGAAGAATCGCAAAACCAGCAAGAAAAGAATGAACAAGAATTATTGGAATTAGAT
AAATGGGCAAGTTTGTGGAATTGGTTTAACATAACAAATTGGCTGTGGTATATAAAATTATTCATAATGA
TAGTAGGAGGCTTGGTAGGTTTAAGAATAGTTTTTGCTGTACTTTCTATAGTGAATAGAGTTAGGCAGGG
ATATTCACCATTATCGTTTCAGACCCACCTCCCAACCCCGAGGGGACCCGACAGGCCCGAAGGAATAGAA
GAAGAAGGTGGAGAGAGAGACAGAGACAGATCCATTCGATTAGTGAACGGATCTCGACGGTATCGCCTTT
AAAAGAAAAGGGGGGATTGGGGGGTACAGTGCAGGGGAAAGAATAGTAGACATAATAGCAACAGACATAC
AAACTAAAGAACTACAAAAACAAATTACAAAAATTCAAAATTTTCGGGTTTATTACAGGGACAGCAGAGA
TCCAGTTTATCGATGAGGCCCTTTCGTCTTCACTCGAGGTGCCCGTCAGTGGGCAGAGCGCACATCGCCC
ACAGTCCCCGAGAAGTTGGGGGGAGGGGTCGGCAATTGAACCGGTGCCTAGAGAAGGTGGCGCGGGGTAA
ACTGGGAAAGTGATGTCGTGTACTGGCTCCGCCTTTTTCCCGAGGGTGGGGGAGAACCGTATATAAGTGC
AGTAGTCGCCGTGAACGTTCTTTTTCGCAACGGGTTTGCCGCCAGAACACAGGTAAGTGCCGTGTGTGGT
TCCCGCGGGCCTGGCCTCTTTACGGGTTATGGCCCTTGCGTGCCTTGAATTACTTCCACCTGGCTGCAGT
ACGTGATTCTTGATCCCGAGCTTCGGGTTGGAAGTGGGTGGGAGAGTTCGAGGCCTTGCGCTTAAGGAGC
CCCTTCGCCTCGTGCTTGAGTTGAGGCCTGGCCTGGGCGCTGGGGCCGCCGCGTGCGAATCTGGTGGCAC
CTTCGCGCCTGTCTCGCTGCTTTCGATAAGTCTCTAGCCATTTAAAATTTTTGATGACCTGCTGCGACGC
TTTTTTTCTGGCAAGATAGTCTTGTAAATGCGGGCCAAGATCTGCACACTGGTATTTCGGTTTTTGGGGC
CGCGGGCGGCGACGGGGCCCGTGCGTCCCAGCGCACATGTTCGGCGAGGCGGGGCCTGCGAGCGCGGCCA
CCGAGAATCGGACGGGGGTAGTCTCAAGCTGGCCGGCCTGCTCTGGTGCCTGGCCTCGCGCCGCCGTGTA
TCGCCCCGCCCTGGGCGGCAAGGCTGGCCCGGTCGGCACCAGTTGCGTGAGCGGAAAGATGGCCGCTTCC
CGGCCCTGCTGCAGGGAGCTCAAAATGGAGGACGCGGCGCTCGGGAGAGCGGGCGGGTGAGTCACCCACA
CAAAGGAAAAGGGCCTTTCCGTCCTCAGCCGTCGCTTCATGTGACTCCACGGAGTACCGGGCGCCGTCCA
GGCACCTCGATTAGTTCTCGAGCTTTTGGAGTACGTCGTCTTTAGGTTGGGGGGAGGGGTTTTATGCGAT
GGAGTTTCCCCACACTGAGTGGGTGGAGACTGAAGTTAGGCCAGCTTGGCACTTGATGTAATTCTCCTTG
GAATTTGCCCTTTTTGAGTTTGGATCTTGGTTCATTCTCAAGCCTCAGACAGTGGTTCAAAGTTTTTTTC
TTCCATTTCAGGTGTCGTGAGGATCCGCCGCCATGGGTAAGCCTATCCCTAACCCTCTCCTCGGTCTCGA
TTCTACGGGGGGCGGAGGGGGTGGGCCCATGGGCTGGGCAGGGGATGCGGGCTGTACGCCTCGTCCGCCT
ATACGGCCTCGGCCCGCGTCCGAGCGTCGCGTGATCATCGTGCTCTTCCTCGGCCTGCTACTCGACCTCC
TGGCGTTCACGCTGTTGCTGCCTCTGCTGCCTGGGCTGCTGGAGAGACACGGCCGCGAACAAGACCCCCT
CTATGGCTCCTGGCAGCGTGGGGTAGACTGGTTTGCTTCAGCCATCGGGATGCCAGCGGAAAAGAGGTAC
AACAGTGTCCTGTTCGGAGGTCTCATCGGCTCGGCCTTCTCCCTCCTGCAGTTCTTCTCCGCACCACTCA
CAGGAGCTGCCTCTGATTACCTGGGGAGGCGCCCAGTGATGATGTTGTCCCTGACAGGTTTGGCCATCTC
CTATGCAGTGTGGGCTACCTCTCGGAGCTTTAAGGCCTTCTTGGCCTCCAGGGTGATCGGAGGCATCAGC
AAGGGGAACGTTAACCTCTCCACAGCCATTGTCGCTGACCTGGGCTCACCTCCAACCCGCAGCCAAGGCA
TGGCAGTCATCGGGGTAGCCTTCTCCTTGGCCTTTACTCTGGGTCCCATGCTGGGAGCATTCCTGTCTGT
GGAAATGGTGCCCTGGATCAGCCTACTTTTTGCCATCTCCGACATGTTGTTCATCTTCTGTTTCTTGCCA
GAGACACTGCCCCAGGAAAAGCGGGCATCTTCTGTCACCCTGGGCTTCCACACTGCTGCCCACCTGCTCA
GCCCCCTGGCCCTGCTTCGCTTTGCGGCTGTCACTCACAGTCAGGACCCGCCTGCTGAGCACAGACTCAG
AAACTTACGCCGTTTGGGTCTTGTCTACTTCCTCTACCTCTTCCTGTTCTCAGGCCTGGAGTACACACTC
AGCTTCCTGGCACATCAGCGCTTCCAGTTCAGCAGCCTGCAGCAGGGCAAGATGTTTTTCTTCATCGGCC
TCACCATGGCCACCATACAGGGCACCTACGCCCGGCGGATCAGCCCTGGCAAGGAAGCTGCAGCTGTGAC
GAGGGCAATGCTGCTGCTAGTACCAGCCTTCCTCTTAATTGGCTGGGCACACTCGCTGCCTACGTTGGGC
TTGGGACTGATGCTCTACTCCTTTGCTGCTGCTGTTGTGGTGCCTGGTCTGTCCACCATGGTCTCCAGTT
ATGGTTCTCCAGGGCAAAAAGGCACAATCATGGGCATACTGCGGAGCCTAGGCGCCCTAGGCAGGGCGTT
GGGGCCGGTGGTGGCTGCCTCAGTGTACTGGCTGACTGGGGCCCAGGTCTGCTTCACTGTGTGCTCGGCC
CTCTTTCTGCTCCCCTTCCTACTCCTGTGGAAGCTGAAGCATCCAGCAGAGACTTCCAAGGAGGAGTAAT
GGGCCGCGACGATGTTTAAACTTCGAAACGCGTGAATTCCTCGAGGGCGGCCGCTCTAGAGTCGACGGGC
CGCGGTAACAATTGTTAACTAACTTAAGCTAGCAACGGTTTCCCTCTAGCGGGATCAATTCCGCCCCCCC
CCCCTAACGTTACTGGCCGAAGCCGCTTGGAATAAGGCCGGTGTGCGTTTGTCTATATGTTATTTTCCAC
CATATTGCCGTCTTTTGGCAATGTGAGGGCCCGGAAACCTGGCCCTGTCTTCTTGACGAGCATTCCTAGG
GGTCTTTCCCCTCTCGCCAAAGGAATGCAAGGTCTGTTGAATGTCGTGAAGGAAGCAGTTCCTCTGGAAG
CTTCTTGAAGACAAACAACGTCTGTAGCGACCCTTTGCAGGCAGCGGAACCCCCCACCTGGCGACAGGTG
CCTCTGCGGCCAAAAGCCACGTGTATAAGATACACCTGCAAAGGCGGCACAACCCCAGTGCCACGTTGTG
AGTTGGATAGTTGTGGAAAGAGTCAAATGGCTCTCCTCAAGCGTATTCAACAAGGGGCTGAAGGATGCCC
AGAAGGTACCCCATTGTATGGGATCTGATCTGGGGCCTCGGTGCACATGCTTTACATGTGTTTAGTCGAG
GTTAAAAAAACGTCTAGGCCCCCCGAACCACGGGGACGTGGTTTTCCTTTGAAAAACACGATAATACCAT
GACCGAGTACAAGCCCACGGTGCGCCTCGCCACCCGCGACGACGTCCCCAGGGCCGTACGCACCCTCGCC
GCCGCGTTCGCCGACTACCCCGCCACGCGCCACACCGTCGATCCGGACCGCCACATCGAGCGGGTCACCG
AGCTGCAAGAACTCTTCCTCACGCGCGTCGGGCTCGACATCGGCAAGGTGTGGGTCGCGGACGACGGCGC
CGCGGTGGCGGTCTGGACCACGCCGGAGAGCGTCGAAGCGGGGGCGGTGTTCGCCGAGATCGGCCCGCGC
ATGGCCGAGTTGAGCGGTTCCCGGCTGGCCGCGCAGCAACAGATGGAAGGCCTCCTGGCGCCGCACCGGC
CCAAGGAGCCCGCGTGGTTCCTGGCCACCGTCGGCGTCTCGCCCGACCACCAGGGCAAGGGTCTGGGCAG
CGCCGTCGTGCTCCCCGGAGTGGAGGCGGCCGAGCGCGCCGGGGTGCCCGCCTTCCTGGAGACCTCCGCG
CCCCGCAACCTCCCCTTCTACGAGCGGCTCGGCTTCACCGTCACCGCCGACGTCGAGGTGCCCGAAGGAC
CGCGCACCTGGTGCATGACCCGCAAGCCCGGTGCCTGACCCGGGCGGGGCGCGTCTGGAACAATCAACCT
CTGGATTACAAAATTTGTGAAAGATTGACTGGTATTCTTAACTATGTTGCTCCTTTTACGCTATGTGGAT
ACGCTGCTTTAATGCCTTTGTATCATGCTATTGCTTCCCGTATGGCTTTCATTTTCTCCTCCTTGTATAA
ATCCTGGTTGCTGTCTCTTTATGAGGAGTTGTGGCCCGTTGTCAGGCAACGTGGCGTGGTGTGCACTGTG
TTTGCTGACGCAACCCCCACTGGTTGGGGCATTGCCACCACCTGTCAGCTCCTTTCCGGGACTTTCGCTT
TCCCCCTCCCTATTGCCACGGCGGAACTCATCGCCGCCTGCCTTGCCCGCTGCTGGACAGGGGCTCGGCT
GTTGGGCACTGACAATTCCGTGGTGTTGTCGGGGAAGCTGACGTCCTTTCCATGGCTGCTCGCCTGTGTT
GCCACCTGGATTCTGCGCGGGACGTCCTTCTGCTACGTCCCTTCGGCCCTCAATCCAGCGGACCTTCCTT
CCCGCGGCCTGCTGCCGGCTCTGCGGCCTCTTCCGCGTCTTCGCCTTCGCCCTCAGACGAGTCGGATCTC
CCTTTGGGCCGCCTCCCCGCCTGGAATTAATTCTGCAGTCGAGACCTAGAAAAACATGGAGCAATCACAA
GTAGCAATACAGCAGCTACCAATGCTGATTGTGCCTGGCTAGAAGCACAAGAGGAGGAGGAGGTGGGTTT
TTCCAGTCACACCTCAGGTACCTTTAAGACCAATGACTTACAAGGCAGCTGTAGATCTTAGCCACTTTTT
AAAAGAAAAGAGGGGACTGGAAGGGCTAATTCACTCCCAACGAAGACAAGATATCCTTGATCTGTGGATC
TACCACACACAAGGCTACTTCCCTGATTAGCAGAACTACACACCAGGGCCAGGGGTCAGATATCCACTGA
CCTTTGGATGGTGCTACAAGCTAGTACCAGTTGAGCCAGATAAGGTAGAAGAGGCCAATAAAGGAGAGAA
CACCAGCTTGTTACACCCTGTGAGCCTGCATGGGATGGATGACCCGGAGAGAGAAGTGTTAGAGTGGAGG
TTTGACAGCCGCCTAGCATTTCATCACGTGGCCCGAGAGCTGCATCCGGAGTACTTCAAGAACTGCTGAT
ATCGAGCTTGCTACAAGGGACTTTCCGCTGGGGACTTTCCAGGGAGGCGTGGCCTGGGCGGGACTGGGGA
GTGGCGAGCCCTCAGATCCTGCATATAAGCAGCTGCTTTTTGCCTGTACTGGGTCTCTCTGGTTAGACCA
GATCTGAGCCTGGGAGCTCTCTGGCTAACTAGGGAACCCACTGCTTAAGCCTCAATAAAGCTTGCCTTGA
GTGCTTCAAGTAGTGTGTGCCCGTCTGTTGTGTGACTCTGGTAACTAGAGATCCCTCAGACCCTTTTAGT
CAGTGTGGAAAATCTCTAGCAGTAGTAGTTCATGTCATCTTATTATTCAGTATTTATAACTTGCAAAGAA
ATGAATATCAGAGAGTGAGAGGCCTTGACATTGCTAGCGTTTTACCGTCGACCTCTAGCTAGAGCTTGGC
GTAATCATGGTCATAGCTGTTTCCTGTGTGAAATTGTTATCCGCTCACAATTCCACACAACATACGAGCC
GGAAGCATAAAGTGTAAAGCCTGGGGTGCCTAATGAGTGAGCTAACTCACATTAATTGCGTTGCGCTCAC
TGCCCGCTTTCCAGTCGGGAAACCTGTCGTGCCAGCTGCATTAATGAATCGGCCAACGCGCGGGGAGAGG
CGGTTTGCGTATTGGGCGCTCTTCCGCTTCCTCGCTCACTGACTCGCTGCGCTCGGTCGTTCGGCTGCGG
CGAGCGGTATCAGCTCACTCAAAGGCGGTAATACGGTTATCCACAGAATCAGGGGATAACGCAGGAAAGA
ACATGTGAGCAAAAGGCCAGCAAAAGGCCAGGAACCGTAAAAAGGCCGCGTTGCTGGCGTTTTTCCATAG
GCTCCGCCCCCCTGACGAGCATCACAAAAATCGACGCTCAAGTCAGAGGTGGCGAAACCCGACAGGACTA
TAAAGATACCAGGCGTTTCCCCCTGGAAGCTCCCTCGTGCGCTCTCCTGTTCCGACCCTGCCGCTTACCG
GATACCTGTCCGCCTTTCTCCCTTCGGGAAGCGTGGCGCTTTCTCATAGCTCACGCTGTAGGTATCTCAG
TTCGGTGTAGGTCGTTCGCTCCAAGCTGGGCTGTGTGCACGAACCCCCCGTTCAGCCCGACCGCTGCGCC
TTATCCGGTAACTATCGTCTTGAGTCCAACCCGGTAAGACACGACTTATCGCCACTGGCAGCAGCCACTG
GTAACAGGATTAGCAGAGCGAGGTATGTAGGCGGTGCTACAGAGTTCTTGAAGTGGTGGCCTAACTACGG
CTACACTAGAAGAACAGTATTTGGTATCTGCGCTCTGCTGAAGCCAGTTACCTTCGGAAAAAGAGTTGGT
AGCTCTTGATCCGGCAAACAAACCACCGCTGGTAGCGGTTTTTTTGTTTGCAAGCAGCAGATTACGCGCA
GAAAAAAAGGATCTCAAGAAGATCCTTTGATCTTTTCTACGGGGTCTGACGCTCAGTGGAACGAAAACTC
ACGTTAAGGGATTTTGGTCATGAGATTATCAAAAAGGATCTTCACCTAGATCCTTTTAAATTAAAAATGA
AGTTTTAAATCAATCTAAAGTATATATGAGTAAACTTGGTCTGACAGTTACCAATGCTTAATCAGTGAGG
CACCTATCTCAGCGATCTGTCTATTTCGTTCATCCATAGTTGCCTGACTCCCCGTCGTGTAGATAACTAC
GATACGGGAGGGCTTACCATCTGGCCCCAGTGCTGCAATGATACCGCGAGACCCACGCTCACCGGCTCCA
GATTTATCAGCAATAAACCAGCCAGCCGGAAGGGCCGAGCGCAGAAGTGGTCCTGCAACTTTATCCGCCT
CCATCCAGTCTATTAATTGTTGCCGGGAAGCTAGAGTAAGTAGTTCGCCAGTTAATAGTTTGCGCAACGT
TGTTGCCATTGCTACAGGCATCGTGGTGTCACGCTCGTCGTTTGGTATGGCTTCATTCAGCTCCGGTTCC
CAACGATCAAGGCGAGTTACATGATCCCCCATGTTGTGCAAAAAAGCGGTTAGCTCCTTCGGTCCTCCGA
TCGTTGTCAGAAGTAAGTTGGCCGCAGTGTTATCACTCATGGTTATGGCAGCACTGCATAATTCTCTTAC
TGTCATGCCATCCGTAAGATGCTTTTCTGTGACTGGTGAGTACTCAACCAAGTCATTCTGAGAATAGTGT
ATGCGGCGACCGAGTTGCTCTTGCCCGGCGTCAATACGGGATAATACCGCGCCACATAGCAGAACTTTAA
AAGTGCTCATCATTGGAAAACGTTCTTCGGGGCGAAAACTCTCAAGGATCTTACCGCTGTTGAGATCCAG
TTCGATGTAACCCACTCGTGCACCCAACTGATCTTCAGCATCTTTTACTTTCACCAGCGTTTCTGGGTGA
GCAAAAACAGGAAGGCAAAATGCCGCAAAAAAGGGAATAAGGGCGACACGGAAATGTTGAATACTCATAC
TCTTCCTTTTTCAATATTATTGAAGCATTTATCAGGGTTATTGTCTCATGAGCGGATACATATTTGAATG
TATTTAGAAAAATAAACAAATAGGGGTTCCGCGCACATTTCCCCGAAAAGTGCCACCTGACGTCGACGGA
TCGGGAGATCAACTTGTTTATTGCAGCTTATAATGGTTACAAATAAAGCAATAGCATCACAAATTTCACA
AATAAAGCATTTTTTTCACTGCATTCTAGTTGTGGTTTGTCCAAACTCATCAATGTATCTTATCATGTCT
GGATCAACTGGATAACTCAAGCTAACCAAAATCATCCCAAACTTCCCACCCCATACCCTATTACCACTGC
CAATTACCTAGTGGTTTCATTTACTCTAAACCTGTGATTCCTCTGAATTATTTTCATTTTAAAGAAATTG
TATTTGTTAAATATGTACTACAAACTTAGTAGTTTTTAAAGAAATTGTATTTGTTAAATATGTACTACAA
ACTTAGTAGT
