Features (pLannotate 1.2.2; 24 found; start..end, strand, type, name):
      1..212     +  promoter       EF-1α core promoter: core promoter for human elongation factor EF-1α
    213..1151    +  intron         EF-1α intron A: intron upstream of the start codon of human EF-1α
   1176..1217    +  CDS            V5 tag: epitope tag from simian virus 5
   1239..2606    +  CDS            Mfsd10: MFS10_MOUSE - Also known as Tetran. Experimental evidence at protein level: Swiss-Prot protein existence level 1. Confers cellular resistance to apoptosis induced by the non- steroidal anti-inflammatory drugs indomethacin and diclofenac. May act as an efflux pump (By similarity). From Mus musculus (Mouse).
   2745..3306    +  misc_feature   IRES: internal ribosome entry site (IRES) of the encephalomyocarditis virus (EMCV)
   3309..3908    +  CDS            PuroR: puromycin N-acetyltransferase; pac from Streptomyces alboniger; confers resistance to puromycin
   3932..4520    +  misc_feature   WPRE: woodchuck hepatitis virus posttranscriptional regulatory element
   4537..5055    +  CDS            nef (fragment): NEF_HV1BR - Experimental evidence at protein level: Swiss-Prot protein existence level 1. Extracellular Nef protein targets CD4(+) T-lymphocytes for apoptosis by interacting with CXCR4 surface receptors (PubMed:14990729). From Human immunodeficiency virus type 1 group M subtype B (isolate BRU/LAI) (HIV-1).
   5103..5360    +  LTR            5' LTR (truncated): truncated 5' long terminal repeat (LTR) from HIV-1
   5512..5528    -  protein_bind   lac operator: The lac repressor binds to the lac operator to inhibit transcription in E. coli. This inhibition can be relieved by adding lactose or isopropyl-β-D-thiogalactopyranoside (IPTG). lac repressor encoded by lacI
   5536..5566    -  promoter       lac promoter: promoter for the E. coli lac operon
   5581..5602    -  protein_bind   CAP binding site: CAP binding activates transcription in the presence of cAMP. E. coli catabolite activator protein
   5615..5707    -  CDS            lacI (fragment): lac repressor; lacI; The lac repressor binds to the lac operator to inhibit transcription in E. coli. This inhibition can be relieved by adding lactose or isopropyl-β-D-thiogalactopyranoside (IPTG).
   5890..6478    -  rep_origin     ori: high-copy-number ColE1/pMB1/pBR322/pUC origin of replication
   6649..7509    -  CDS            AmpR: β-lactamase; bla; confers resistance to ampicillin, carbenicillin, and related antibiotics
   7510..7614    -  promoter       AmpR promoter: bla
   7662..7796    +  polyA_signal   SV40 poly(A) signal: SV40 polyadenylation signal
   7963..8292    +  CDS            nef (fragment): NEF_HV1BR - Experimental evidence at protein level: Swiss-Prot protein existence level 1. Extracellular Nef protein targets CD4(+) T-lymphocytes for apoptosis by interacting with CXCR4 surface receptors (PubMed:14990729). From Human immunodeficiency virus type 1 group M subtype B (isolate BRU/LAI) (HIV-1).
   8340..8597    +  LTR            5' LTR (truncated): truncated 5' long terminal repeat (LTR) from HIV-1
   8644..8769    +  misc_feature   HIV-1 Ψ: packaging signal of human immunodeficiency virus type 1
   8753..9091    +  CDS            HIV-1 gag (fragment): gag protein from human immunodeficiency virus 1; gag
   9266..9499    +  misc_feature   RRE: The Rev response element (RRE) of HIV-1 allows for Rev-dependent mRNA export from the nucleus to the cytoplasm.
   9876..9976    +  CDS            Rev (fragment): human immunodeficiency virus 1 (HIV-1) Rev protein; rev; enhances nuclear export of unspliced and incompletely spliced viral mRNAs
   9991..10106   +  misc_feature   cPPT/CTS: central polypurine tract and central termination sequence of HIV-1 (lacking the first T)
>Addgene plasmid #120238 | pLV-EF1a-V5-Mfsd10 | addgene full sequence | sequence record 232779 | Addgene NGS Result
GGGCAGAGCGCACATCGCCCACAGTCCCCGAGAAGTTGGGGGGAGGGGTCGGCAATTGAACCGGTGCCTA
GAGAAGGTGGCGCGGGGTAAACTGGGAAAGTGATGTCGTGTACTGGCTCCGCCTTTTTCCCGAGGGTGGG
GGAGAACCGTATATAAGTGCAGTAGTCGCCGTGAACGTTCTTTTTCGCAACGGGTTTGCCGCCAGAACAC
AGGTAAGTGCCGTGTGTGGTTCCCGCGGGCCTGGCCTCTTTACGGGTTATGGCCCTTGCGTGCCTTGAAT
TACTTCCACCTGGCTGCAGTACGTGATTCTTGATCCCGAGCTTCGGGTTGGAAGTGGGTGGGAGAGTTCG
AGGCCTTGCGCTTAAGGAGCCCCTTCGCCTCGTGCTTGAGTTGAGGCCTGGCCTGGGCGCTGGGGCCGCC
GCGTGCGAATCTGGTGGCACCTTCGCGCCTGTCTCGCTGCTTTCGATAAGTCTCTAGCCATTTAAAATTT
TTGATGACCTGCTGCGACGCTTTTTTTCTGGCAAGATAGTCTTGTAAATGCGGGCCAAGATCTGCACACT
GGTATTTCGGTTTTTGGGGCCGCGGGCGGCGACGGGGCCCGTGCGTCCCAGCGCACATGTTCGGCGAGGC
GGGGCCTGCGAGCGCGGCCACCGAGAATCGGACGGGGGTAGTCTCAAGCTGGCCGGCCTGCTCTGGTGCC
TGGCCTCGCGCCGCCGTGTATCGCCCCGCCCTGGGCGGCAAGGCTGGCCCGGTCGGCACCAGTTGCGTGA
GCGGAAAGATGGCCGCTTCCCGGCCCTGCTGCAGGGAGCTCAAAATGGAGGACGCGGCGCTCGGGAGAGC
GGGCGGGTGAGTCACCCACACAAAGGAAAAGGGCCTTTCCGTCCTCAGCCGTCGCTTCATGTGACTCCAC
GGAGTACCGGGCGCCGTCCAGGCACCTCGATTAGTTCTCGAGCTTTTGGAGTACGTCGTCTTTAGGTTGG
GGGGAGGGGTTTTATGCGATGGAGTTTCCCCACACTGAGTGGGTGGAGACTGAAGTTAGGCCAGCTTGGC
ACTTGATGTAATTCTCCTTGGAATTTGCCCTTTTTGAGTTTGGATCTTGGTTCATTCTCAAGCCTCAGAC
AGTGGTTCAAAGTTTTTTTCTTCCATTTCAGGTGTCGTGAGGATCCGCCGCCATGGGTAAGCCTATCCCT
AACCCTCTCCTCGGTCTCGATTCTACGGGGGGCGGAGGGGGTGGGCCCATGGGCTGGGCAGGGGATGCGG
GCTGTACGCCTCGTCCGCCTATACGGCCTCGGCCCGCGTCCGAGCGTCGCGTGATCATCGTGCTCTTCCT
CGGCCTGCTACTCGACCTCCTGGCGTTCACGCTGTTGCTGCCTCTGCTGCCTGGGCTGCTGGAGAGACAC
GGCCGCGAACAAGACCCCCTCTATGGCTCCTGGCAGCGTGGGGTAGACTGGTTTGCTTCAGCCATCGGGA
TGCCAGCGGAAAAGAGGTACAACAGTGTCCTGTTCGGAGGTCTCATCGGCTCGGCCTTCTCCCTCCTGCA
GTTCTTCTCCGCACCACTCACAGGAGCTGCCTCTGATTACCTGGGGAGGCGCCCAGTGATGATGTTGTCC
CTGACAGGTTTGGCCATCTCCTATGCAGTGTGGGCTACCTCTCGGAGCTTTAAGGCCTTCTTGGCCTCCA
GGGTGATCGGAGGCATCAGCAAGGGGAACGTTAACCTCTCCACAGCCATTGTCGCTGACCTGGGCTCACC
TCCAACCCGCAGCCAAGGCATGGCAGTCATCGGGGTAGCCTTCTCCTTGGCCTTTACTCTGGGTCCCATG
CTGGGAGCATTCCTGTCTGTGGAAATGGTGCCCTGGATCAGCCTACTTTTTGCCATCTCCGACATGTTGT
TCATCTTCTGTTTCTTGCCAGAGACACTGCCCCAGGAAAAGCGGGCATCTTCTGTCACCCTGGGCTTCCA
CACTGCTGCCCACCTGCTCAGCCCCCTGGCCCTGCTTCGCTTTGCGGCTGTCACTCACAGTCAGGACCCG
CCTGCTGAGCACAGACTCAGAAACTTACGCCGTTTGGGTCTTGTCTACTTCCTCTACCTCTTCCTGTTCT
CAGGCCTGGAGTACACACTCAGCTTCCTGGCACATCAGCGCTTCCAGTTCAGCAGCCTGCAGCAGGGCAA
GATGTTTTTCTTCATCGGCCTCACCATGGCCACCATACAGGGCACCTACGCCCGGCGGATCAGCCCTGGC
AAGGAAGCTGCAGCTGTGACGAGGGCAATGCTGCTGCTAGTACCAGCCTTCCTCTTAATTGGCTGGGCAC
ACTCGCTGCCTACGTTGGGCTTGGGACTGATGCTCTACTCCTTTGCTGCTGCTGTTGTGGTGCCTGGTCT
GTCCACCATGGTCTCCAGTTATGGTTCTCCAGGGCAAAAAGGCACAATCATGGGCATACTGCGGAGCCTA
GGCGCCCTAGGCAGGGCGTTGGGGCCGGTGGTGGCTGCCTCAGTGTACTGGCTGACTGGGGCCCAGGTCT
GCTTCACTGTGTGCTCGGCCCTCTTTCTGCTCCCCTTCCTACTCCTGTGGAAGCTGAAGCATCCAGCAGA
GACTTCCAAGGAGGAGTAATGGGCCGCGACGATGTTTAAACTTCGAAACGCGTGAATTCCTCGAGGGCGG
CCGCTCTAGAGTCGACGGGCCGCGGTAACAATTGTTAACTAACTTAAGCTAGCAACGGTTTCCCTCTAGC
GGGATCAATTCCGCCCCCCCCCCCTAACGTTACTGGCCGAAGCCGCTTGGAATAAGGCCGGTGTGCGTTT
GTCTATATGTTATTTTCCACCATATTGCCGTCTTTTGGCAATGTGAGGGCCCGGAAACCTGGCCCTGTCT
TCTTGACGAGCATTCCTAGGGGTCTTTCCCCTCTCGCCAAAGGAATGCAAGGTCTGTTGAATGTCGTGAA
GGAAGCAGTTCCTCTGGAAGCTTCTTGAAGACAAACAACGTCTGTAGCGACCCTTTGCAGGCAGCGGAAC
CCCCCACCTGGCGACAGGTGCCTCTGCGGCCAAAAGCCACGTGTATAAGATACACCTGCAAAGGCGGCAC
AACCCCAGTGCCACGTTGTGAGTTGGATAGTTGTGGAAAGAGTCAAATGGCTCTCCTCAAGCGTATTCAA
CAAGGGGCTGAAGGATGCCCAGAAGGTACCCCATTGTATGGGATCTGATCTGGGGCCTCGGTGCACATGC
TTTACATGTGTTTAGTCGAGGTTAAAAAAACGTCTAGGCCCCCCGAACCACGGGGACGTGGTTTTCCTTT
GAAAAACACGATAATACCATGACCGAGTACAAGCCCACGGTGCGCCTCGCCACCCGCGACGACGTCCCCA
GGGCCGTACGCACCCTCGCCGCCGCGTTCGCCGACTACCCCGCCACGCGCCACACCGTCGATCCGGACCG
CCACATCGAGCGGGTCACCGAGCTGCAAGAACTCTTCCTCACGCGCGTCGGGCTCGACATCGGCAAGGTG
TGGGTCGCGGACGACGGCGCCGCGGTGGCGGTCTGGACCACGCCGGAGAGCGTCGAAGCGGGGGCGGTGT
TCGCCGAGATCGGCCCGCGCATGGCCGAGTTGAGCGGTTCCCGGCTGGCCGCGCAGCAACAGATGGAAGG
CCTCCTGGCGCCGCACCGGCCCAAGGAGCCCGCGTGGTTCCTGGCCACCGTCGGCGTCTCGCCCGACCAC
CAGGGCAAGGGTCTGGGCAGCGCCGTCGTGCTCCCCGGAGTGGAGGCGGCCGAGCGCGCCGGGGTGCCCG
CCTTCCTGGAGACCTCCGCGCCCCGCAACCTCCCCTTCTACGAGCGGCTCGGCTTCACCGTCACCGCCGA
CGTCGAGGTGCCCGAAGGACCGCGCACCTGGTGCATGACCCGCAAGCCCGGTGCCTGACCCGGGCGGGGC
GCGTCTGGAACAATCAACCTCTGGATTACAAAATTTGTGAAAGATTGACTGGTATTCTTAACTATGTTGC
TCCTTTTACGCTATGTGGATACGCTGCTTTAATGCCTTTGTATCATGCTATTGCTTCCCGTATGGCTTTC
ATTTTCTCCTCCTTGTATAAATCCTGGTTGCTGTCTCTTTATGAGGAGTTGTGGCCCGTTGTCAGGCAAC
GTGGCGTGGTGTGCACTGTGTTTGCTGACGCAACCCCCACTGGTTGGGGCATTGCCACCACCTGTCAGCT
CCTTTCCGGGACTTTCGCTTTCCCCCTCCCTATTGCCACGGCGGAACTCATCGCCGCCTGCCTTGCCCGC
TGCTGGACAGGGGCTCGGCTGTTGGGCACTGACAATTCCGTGGTGTTGTCGGGGAAGCTGACGTCCTTTC
CATGGCTGCTCGCCTGTGTTGCCACCTGGATTCTGCGCGGGACGTCCTTCTGCTACGTCCCTTCGGCCCT
CAATCCAGCGGACCTTCCTTCCCGCGGCCTGCTGCCGGCTCTGCGGCCTCTTCCGCGTCTTCGCCTTCGC
CCTCAGACGAGTCGGATCTCCCTTTGGGCCGCCTCCCCGCCTGGAATTAATTCTGCAGTCGAGACCTAGA
AAAACATGGAGCAATCACAAGTAGCAATACAGCAGCTACCAATGCTGATTGTGCCTGGCTAGAAGCACAA
GAGGAGGAGGAGGTGGGTTTTCCAGTCACACCTCAGGTACCTTTAAGACCAATGACTTACAAGGCAGCTG
TAGATCTTAGCCACTTTTTAAAAGAAAAGAGGGGACTGGAAGGGCTAATTCACTCCCAACGAAGACAAGA
TATCCTTGATCTGTGGATCTACCACACACAAGGCTACTTCCCTGATTAGCAGAACTACACACCAGGGCCA
GGGGTCAGATATCCACTGACCTTTGGATGGTGCTACAAGCTAGTACCAGTTGAGCCAGATAAGGTAGAAG
AGGCCAATAAAGGAGAGAACACCAGCTTGTTACACCCTGTGAGCCTGCATGGGATGGATGACCCGGAGAG
AGAAGTGTTAGAGTGGAGGTTTGACAGCCGCCTAGCATTTCATCACGTGGCCCGAGAGCTGCATCCGGAG
TACTTCAAGAACTGCTGATATCGAGCTTGCTACAAGGGACTTTCCGCTGGGGACTTTCCAGGGAGGCGTG
GCCTGGGCGGGACTGGGGAGTGGCGAGCCCTCAGATCCTGCATATAAGCAGCTGCTTTTTGCCTGTACTG
GGTCTCTCTGGTTAGACCAGATCTGAGCCTGGGAGCTCTCTGGCTAACTAGGGAACCCACTGCTTAAGCC
TCAATAAAGCTTGCCTTGAGTGCTTCAAGTAGTGTGTGCCCGTCTGTTGTGTGACTCTGGTAACTAGAGA
TCCCTCAGACCCTTTTAGTCAGTGTGGAAAATCTCTAGCAGTAGTAGTTCATGTCATCTTATTATTCAGT
ATTTATAACTTGCAAAGAAATGAATATCAGAGAGTGAGAGGCCTTGACATTGCTAGCGTTTACCGTCGAC
CTCTAGCTAGAGCTTGGCGTAATCATGGTCATAGCTGTTTCCTGTGTGAAATTGTTATCCGCTCACAATT
CCACACAACATACGAGCCGGAAGCATAAAGTGTAAAGCCTGGGGTGCCTAATGAGTGAGCTAACTCACAT
TAATTGCGTTGCGCTCACTGCCCGCTTTCCAGTCGGGAAACCTGTCGTGCCAGCTGCATTAATGAATCGG
CCAACGCGCGGGGAGAGGCGGTTTGCGTATTGGGCGCTCTTCCGCTTCCTCGCTCACTGACTCGCTGCGC
TCGGTCGTTCGGCTGCGGCGAGCGGTATCAGCTCACTCAAAGGCGGTAATACGGTTATCCACAGAATCAG
GGGATAACGCAGGAAAGAACATGTGAGCAAAAGGCCAGCAAAAGGCCAGGAACCGTAAAAAGGCCGCGTT
GCTGGCGTTTTTCCATAGGCTCCGCCCCCCTGACGAGCATCACAAAAATCGACGCTCAAGTCAGAGGTGG
CGAAACCCGACAGGACTATAAAGATACCAGGCGTTTCCCCCTGGAAGCTCCCTCGTGCGCTCTCCTGTTC
CGACCCTGCCGCTTACCGGATACCTGTCCGCCTTTCTCCCTTCGGGAAGCGTGGCGCTTTCTCATAGCTC
ACGCTGTAGGTATCTCAGTTCGGTGTAGGTCGTTCGCTCCAAGCTGGGCTGTGTGCACGAACCCCCCGTT
CAGCCCGACCGCTGCGCCTTATCCGGTAACTATCGTCTTGAGTCCAACCCGGTAAGACACGACTTATCGC
CACTGGCAGCAGCCACTGGTAACAGGATTAGCAGAGCGAGGTATGTAGGCGGTGCTACAGAGTTCTTGAA
GTGGTGGCCTAACTACGGCTACACTAGAAGAACAGTATTTGGTATCTGCGCTCTGCTGAAGCCAGTTACC
TTCGGAAAAAGAGTTGGTAGCTCTTGATCCGGCAAACAAACCACCGCTGGTAGCGGTGGTTTTTTTGTTT
GCAAGCAGCAGATTACGCGCAGAAAAAAAGGATCTCAAGAAGATCCTTTGATCTTTTCTACGGGGTCTGA
CGCTCAGTGGAACGAAAACTCACGTTAAGGGATTTTGGTCATGAGATTATCAAAAAGGATCTTCACCTAG
ATCCTTTTAAATTAAAAATGAAGTTTTAAATCAATCTAAAGTATATATGAGTAAACTTGGTCTGACAGTT
ACCAATGCTTAATCAGTGAGGCACCTATCTCAGCGATCTGTCTATTTCGTTCATCCATAGTTGCCTGACT
CCCCGTCGTGTAGATAACTACGATACGGGAGGGCTTACCATCTGGCCCCAGTGCTGCAATGATACCGCGA
GACCCACGCTCACCGGCTCCAGATTTATCAGCAATAAACCAGCCAGCCGGAAGGGCCGAGCGCAGAAGTG
GTCCTGCAACTTTATCCGCCTCCATCCAGTCTATTAATTGTTGCCGGGAAGCTAGAGTAAGTAGTTCGCC
AGTTAATAGTTTGCGCAACGTTGTTGCCATTGCTACAGGCATCGTGGTGTCACGCTCGTCGTTTGGTATG
GCTTCATTCAGCTCCGGTTCCCAACGATCAAGGCGAGTTACATGATCCCCCATGTTGTGCAAAAAAGCGG
TTAGCTCCTTCGGTCCTCCGATCGTTGTCAGAAGTAAGTTGGCCGCAGTGTTATCACTCATGGTTATGGC
AGCACTGCATAATTCTCTTACTGTCATGCCATCCGTAAGATGCTTTTCTGTGACTGGTGAGTACTCAACC
AAGTCATTCTGAGAATAGTGTATGCGGCGACCGAGTTGCTCTTGCCCGGCGTCAATACGGGATAATACCG
CGCCACATAGCAGAACTTTAAAAGTGCTCATCATTGGAAAACGTTCTTCGGGGCGAAAACTCTCAAGGAT
CTTACCGCTGTTGAGATCCAGTTCGATGTAACCCACTCGTGCACCCAACTGATCTTCAGCATCTTTTACT
TTCACCAGCGTTTCTGGGTGAGCAAAAACAGGAAGGCAAAATGCCGCAAAAAAGGGAATAAGGGCGACAC
GGAAATGTTGAATACTCATACTCTTCCTTTTTCAATATTATTGAAGCATTTATCAGGGTTATTGTCTCAT
GAGCGGATACATATTTGAATGTATTTAGAAAAATAAACAAATAGGGGTTCCGCGCACATTTCCCCGAAAA
GTGCCACCTGACGTCGACGGATCGGGAGATCAACTTGTTTATTGCAGCTTATAATGGTTACAAATAAAGC
AATAGCATCACAAATTTCACAAATAAAGCATTTTTTTCACTGCATTCTAGTTGTGGTTTGTCCAAACTCA
TCAATGTATCTTATCATGTCTGGATCAACTGGATAACTCAAGCTAACCAAAATCATCCCAAACTTCCCAC
CCCATACCCTATTACCACTGCCAATTACCTGTGGTTTCATTTACTCTAAACCTGTGATTCCTCTGAATTA
TTTTCATTTTAAAGAAATTGTATTTGTTAAATATGTACTACAAACTTAGTAGTTGGAAGGGCTAATTCAC
TCCCAAAGAAGACAAGATATCCTTGATCTGTGGATCTACCACACACAAGGCTACTTCCCTGATTAGCAGA
ACTACACACCAGGGCCAGGGGTCAGATATCCACTGACCTTTGGATGGTGCTACAAGCTAGTACCAGTTGA
GCCAGATAAGGTAGAAGAGGCCAATAAAGGAGAGAACACCAGCTTGTTACACCCTGTGAGCCTGCATGGG
ATGGATGACCCGGAGAGAGAAGTGTTAGAGTGGAGGTTTGACAGCCGCCTAGCATTTCATCACGTGGCCC
GAGAGCTGCATCCGGAGTACTTCAAGAACTGCTGATATCGAGCTTGCTACAAGGGACTTTCCGCTGGGGA
CTTTCCAGGGAGGCGTGGCCTGGGCGGGACTGGGGAGTGGCGAGCCCTCAGATCCTGCATATAAGCAGCT
GCTTTTTGCCTGTACTGGGTCTCTCTGGTTAGACCAGATCTGAGCCTGGGAGCTCTCTGGCTAACTAGGG
AACCCACTGCTTAAGCCTCAATAAAGCTTGCCTTGAGTGCTTCAAGTAGTGTGTGCCCGTCTGTTGTGTG
ACTCTGGTAACTAGAGATCCCTCAGACCCTTTTAGTCAGTGTGGAAAATCTCTAGCAGTGGCGCCCGAAC
AGGGACTTGAAAGCGAAAGGGAAACCAGAGGAGCTCTCTCGACGCAGGACTCGGCTTGCTGAAGCGCGCA
CGGCAAGAGGCGAGGGGCGGCGACTGGTGAGTACGCCAAAAATTTTGACTAGCGGAGGCTAGAAGGAGAG
AGATGGGTGCGAGAGCGTCAGTATTAAGCGGGGGAGAATTAGATCGCGATGGGAAAAAATTCGGTTAAGG
CCAGGGGGAAAGAAAAAATATAAATTAAAACATATAGTATGGGCAAGCAGGGAGCTAGAACGATTCGCAG
TTAATCCTGGCCTGTTAGAAACATCAGAAGGCTGTAGACAAATACTGGGACAGCTACAACCATCCCTTCA
GACAGGATCAGAAGAACTTAGATCATTATATAATACAGTAGCAACCCTCTATTGTGTGCATCAAAGGATA
GAGATAAAAGACACCAAGGAAGCTTTAGACAAGATAGAGGAAGAGCAAAACAAAAGTAAGACCACCGCAC
AGCAAGCGGCCGGCCGCTGATCTTCAGACCTGGAGGAGGAGATATGAGGGACAATTGGAGAAGTGAATTA
TATAAATATAAAGTAGTAAAAATTGAACCATTAGGAGTAGCACCCACCAAGGCAAAGAGAAGAGTGGTGC
AGAGAGAAAAAAGAGCAGTGGGAATAGGAGCTTTGTTCCTTGGGTTCTTGGGAGCAGCAGGAAGCACTAT
GGGCGCAGCGTCAATGACGCTGACGGTACAGGCCAGACAATTATTGTCTGGTATAGTGCAGCAGCAGAAC
AATTTGCTGAGGGCTATTGAGGCGCAACAGCATCTGTTGCAACTCACAGTCTGGGGCATCAAGCAGCTCC
AGGCAAGAATCCTGGCTGTGGAAAGATACCTAAAGGATCAACAGCTCCTGGGGATTTGGGGTTGCTCTGG
AAAACTCATTTGCACCACTGCTGTGCCTTGGAATGCTAGTTGGAGTAATAAATCTCTGGAACAGATTTGG
AATCACACGACCTGGATGGAGTGGGACAGAGAAATTAACAATTACACAAGCTTAATACACTCCTTAATTG
AAGAATCGCAAAACCAGCAAGAAAAGAATGAACAAGAATTATTGGAATTAGATAAATGGGCAAGTTTGTG
GAATTGGTTTAACATAACAAATTGGCTGTGGTATATAAAATTATTCATAATGATAGTAGGAGGCTTGGTA
GGTTTAAGAATAGTTTTTGCTGTACTTTCTATAGTGAATAGAGTTAGGCAGGGATATTCACCATTATCGT
TTCAGACCCACCTCCCAACCCCGAGGGGACCCGACAGGCCCGAAGGAATAGAAGAAGAAGGTGGAGAGAG
AGACAGAGACAGATCCATTCGATTAGTGAACGGATCTCGACGGTATCGCCTTTAAAAGAAAAGGGGGGAT
TGGGGGGTACAGTGCAGGGGAAAGAATAGTAGACATAATAGCAACAGACATACAAACTAAAGAATTACAA
AAACAAATTACAAAAATTCAAAATTTTCGGGTTTATTACAGGGACAGCAGAGATCCAGTTTATCGATGAG
GCCCTTTCGTCTTCACTCGAGGTGCCCGTCAGT
